>Addgene plasmid #69934 | taRAJ31min | depositor full sequence | sequence record 124219 | taRAJ31min
CCCGTGTAAAACGACGGCCAGTTTATCTAGTCAGCTTGATTCTAGCTGATCGTGGACCGGAAGGTGAGCC
AGTGAGTTGATTGCAGTCCAGTTACGCTGGAGTCTGAGGCTCGTCCTGAATGATATGCGACCGCCGGAGG
GTTGCGTTTGAGACGGGCGACAGATCGACACTGCTCGATCCGCTCGCACCGAATTCTCCCTATCAGTGAT
AGAGATTGACATCCCTATCAGTGATAGAGATACTGAGCACGGATCAATATTAAGCTTTACCGTCGTCTCA
TCCGCAATTAAGTCCCTATCCGCTGTCACTGTATTGGTCTATCCTTAGCGAAAGCTAAGGATTTTTTTTC
TGCAGGGATCGACGAGAGCAGCGCGACTGGATCAGTTCTGGACGAGCGAGCTGTCGTCCGACCCGTGATC
TTACGGCATTATACGTATGATCGGTCCACGATCAGCTAGATTATCTAGTCAGCTTGATGTCATAGCTGTT
TCCTGAGGCTCAATACTGACCATTTAAATCATACCTGACCTCCATAGCAGAAAGTCAAAAGCCTCCGACC
GGAGGCTTTTGACTTGATCGGCACGTAAGAGGTTCCAACTTTCACCATAATGAAATAAGATCACTACCGG
GCGTATTTTTTGAGTTATCGAGATTTTCAGGAGCTAAGGAAGCTAAAATGAGTATTCAACATTTCCGTGT
CGCCCTTATTCCCTTTTTTGCGGCATTTTGCCTTCCTGTTTTTGCTCACCCAGAAACGCTGGTGAAAGTA
AAAGATGCTGAAGATCAGTTGGGTGCACGAGTGGGTTACATCGAACTGGATCTCAACAGCGGTAAGATCC
TTGAGAGTTTACGCCCCGAAGAACGTTTTCCAATGATGAGCACTTTTAAAGTTCTGCTATGTGGCGCGGT
ATTATCCCGTATTGACGCCGGGCAAGAGCAACTCGGTCGCCGCATACACTATTCTCAGAATGACTTGGTT
GAGTACTCACCAGTCACAGAAAAGCATCTCACGGATGGCATGACAGTAAGAGAATTATGCAGTGCTGCCA
TAACCATGAGTGATAACACTGCGGCCAACTTACTTCTGGCAACGATCGGAGGACCGAAGGAGCTAACCGC
TTTTTTGCACAACATGGGGGATCATGTAACTCGCCTTGATCGTTGGGAACCGGAGCTGAATGAAGCCATA
CCAAACGACGAGCGTGACACCACGATGCCTGTAGCAATGGCAACAACGTTGCGCAAACTATTAACTGGCG
AACTACTTACTCTAGCTTCCCGGCAACAATTAATAGACTGGATGGAGGCGGATAAAGTTGCAGGATCACT
TCTGCGCTCGGCCCTCCCGGCTGGCTGGTTTATTGCTGATAAATCTGGAGCCGGTGAGCGTGGGACTCGC
GGTATCATTGCAGCACTGGGGCCAGATGGTAAGCCCTCCCGCATCGTAGTTATCTACACGACGGGGAGTC
AGGCAACTATGGATGAACGAAATAGACAGATCGCTGAGATAGGTGCCTCACTGATTAAGCATTGGTAATG
AGGGCCCAAATGTAATCACCTGGCTCACCTTCGGGTGGGCCTTTCTTGAGGACCTAAATGTAATCACCTG
GCTCACCTTCGGGTGGGCCTTTCTGCGTTGCTGGCGTTTTTCCATAGGCTCCGCCCCCCTGACGAGCATC
ACAAAAATCGATGCTCAAGTCAGAGGTGGCGAAACCCGACAGGACTATAAAGATACCAGGCGTTTCCCCC
TGGAAGCTCCCTCGTGCGCTCTCCTGTTCCGACCCTGCCGCTTACCGGATACCTGTCCGCCTTTCTCCCT
TCGGGAAGCGTGGCGCTTTCTCATAGCTCACGCTGTAGGTATCTCAGTTCGGTGTAGGTCGTTCGCTCCA
AGCTGGGCTGTGTGCACGAACCCCCCGTTCAGCCCGACCGCTGCGCCTTATCCGGTAACTATCGTCTTGA
GTCCAACCCGGTAAGACACGACTTATCGCCACTGGCAGCAGCCACTGGTAACAGGATTAGCAGAGCGAGG
TATGTAGGCGGTGCTACAGAGTTCTTGAAGTGGTGGCCTAACTACGGCTACACTAGAAGAACAGTATTTG
GTATCTGCGCTCTGCTGAAGCCAGTTACCTCGGAAAAAGAGTTGGTAGCTCTTGATCCGGCAAACAAACC
ACCGCTGGTAGCGGTGGTTTTTTTGTTTGCAAGCAGCAGATTACGCGCAGAAAAAAAGGATCTCAAGAAG
ATCCTTTGATTTTCTACCGAAGAAAGGCCCA
Features (pLannotate 1.2.2; 10 found; start..end, strand, type, name):
      5..22      -  CDS            lacZα (fragment): LacZα fragment of β-galactosidase; lacZ fragment
    197..250     +  promoter       PLtetO-1 promoter (fragment): modified phage lambda PL promoter with tet operator sites (Lutz and Bujard, 1997)
    321..349     +  terminator     bacterial terminator (fragment): putative bacterial transcription terminator
    543..574     +  terminator     tonB terminator: bidirectional E. coli tonB-P14 transcription terminator
    575..677     +  promoter       cat promoter: promoter of the E. coli cat gene encoding chloramphenicol acetyltransferase
    678..1538    +  CDS            AmpR: β-lactamase; bla; confers resistance to ampicillin, carbenicillin, and related antibiotics
   1562..1586    +  terminator     T7Te terminator (fragment): phage T7 early transcription terminator
   1610..1637    +  terminator     T7Te terminator: phage T7 early transcription terminator
   1649..2236    -  rep_origin     ori: high-copy-number ColE1/pMB1/pBR322/pUC origin of replication
   2258..6       -  terminator     T3Te terminator (fragment) (across the origin): phage T3 early transcription terminator
