[The description below was written by a language model from this plasmid's Addgene catalogue record and pLannotate feature annotations shown in this document.]
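Description:
taRAJ31min is a small (about 2.3 kb) synthetic-biology plasmid for Escherichia coli, built on the pIDTsmartAmp cloning backbone from which a BsaI site has been removed. It replicates from a high-copy ColE1/pUC-type origin and is selected with ampicillin through a β-lactamase gene that the annotation places downstream of a cat promoter. The backbone is heavily insulated: tonB, T7Te and T3Te terminator elements flank the marker and origin, which limits transcriptional read-through into or out of the cloning region. A short lacZα remnant is also annotated, but it is only a fragment and not a functional screening element.

The payload is a 153 bp synthetic cassette, plTet-taRAJ31min, in which a PLtetO-1-type promoter (a phage lambda PL derivative carrying tet operator sites) drives transcription of taRAJ31min, a small noncoding RNA described as a linear riboregulator. A putative bacterial terminator lies shortly downstream of the promoter and presumably ends the short transcript. The RNA itself is not picked up in the automated feature table, and the depositor points to the GenBank file for full annotation. Because the promoter carries tet operators, expression would be expected to be repressed in strains that supply TetR and inducible with tetracycline analogues, and constitutive in strains lacking the repressor. The record does not state which arrangement was used.

Riboregulators of this kind generally act in trans, base-pairing with a cognate cis-repressed mRNA leader to control translation, although the target is not named here. The associated work concerns engineering a circular riboregulator in E. coli, so this plasmid appears to supply the linear version of that RNA.
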