Addgene plasmid #69934: taRAJ31min
Purpose: Expresses taRAJ31min, a linear riboregulator.
Depositing lab: Alfonso Jaramillo. Depositing organization: University of Warwick. Publication: Engineering a Circular Riboregulator in Escherichia coli. Rostain W, Shen S, Cordero T, Rodrigo G, Jaramillo A. Biodes Res. 2020 Sep 12;2020:1916789. doi: 10.34133/2020/1916789. eCollection 2020. PubMed 37849901.
Backbone
  Vector backbone: pIDTsmartAmp
  Backbone manufacturer: IDT DNA
  Backbone size w/o insert (bp): 2118
  Total vector size (bp): 2271
  Modifications to backbone: BsaI site removed
  Vector type: Synthetic Biology
Growth in bacteria
  Bacterial resistance: Ampicillin, 100 μg/mL
  Growth temperature: 37°C
  Growth strain: Top10
  Copy number: High Copy
Gene/Insert
  Gene/Insert name: plTet-taRAJ31min
  Species: Synthetic
  Insert size (bp): 153
  Promoter: PltetO1-2
  Cloning method: Unknown
  Sequencing primers: 5′ TGTAAAACGACGGCCAGT; 3′ GTCATAGCTGTTTCCTG
Terms and licenses: Academic/Nonprofit Terms; Industry Terms: Not Available to Industry
Depositor comments: Engineering a circular riboregulator in Escherichia coli - Rostain et al. Please check Genbank file for complete annotation.
How to cite: taRAJ31min was a gift from Alfonso Jaramillo (Addgene plasmid # 69934 ; http://n2t.net/addgene:69934 ; RRID:Addgene_69934)
