>Addgene plasmid #69934 | taRAJ31min | depositor partial sequence | sequence record 124220 | Pltet-taRAJ31min
TCCCTATCAGTGATAGAGATTGACATCCCTATCAGTGATAGAGATACTGAGCACGGATCAATATTAAGCT
TTACCGTCGTCTCATCCGCAATTAAGTCCCTATCCGCTGTCACTGTATTGGTCTATCCTTAGCGAAAGCT
AAGGATTTTTTTT
