>Addgene plasmid #69934 | taRAJ31min | addgene partial sequence | sequence record 136280 | M13-F20 5'-TGTAAAACGACGGCCAGT-3'
GAGTCTGAGGCTCGTCCTGAATGATATGCGACCGCCGGAGGGTTGCGTTTGAGACGGGCGACAGATCGAC
ACTGCTCGATCCGCTCGCACCGAATTCTCCCTATCAGTGATAGAGATTGACATCCCTATCAGTGATAGAG
ATACTGAGCACGGATCAATATTAAGCTTTACCGTCGTCTCATCCGCAATTAAGTCCCTATCCGCTGTCAC
TGTATTGGTCTATCCTTAGCGAAAGCTAAGGATTTTTTTTCTGCAGGGATCGACGAGAGCAGCGCGACTG
GATCAGTTCTGGACGAGCGAGCTGTCGTCCGACCCGTGATCTTACGGCATTATACGTATGATCGGTCCAC
GATCAGCTAGATTATCTAGTCAGCTTGATGTCATAGCTGTTTCCTGAGGCTCAATACTGACCATTTAAAT
CATACCTGACCTCCATAGCAGAAAGTCAAAAGCCTCCGACCGGAGGCTTTTGACTTGATCGGCACGTAAG
AGGTTCCAACTTTCACCATAATGAAATAAGATCACTACCGGGCGTATTTTTTGAGTTATCGAGATTTTCA
GGAGCTAAGGAAGCTAAAATGAGTATTCAACATTTCCGTGTCGCCCTTATTCCCTTTTTTGCGGCATTTT
GCCTTCCTGTTTTTGCTCACCCAGAAACGCTGGTGAAAGTAAAAGATGCTGAAGATCAGTTGGGTGCACG
AGTGGGTTACATCGAACTGGATCTCAACAGCGGTAAGATCCTTGAGAGTTTACGCC
