>Addgene plasmid #69934 | taRAJ31min | addgene partial sequence | sequence record 136345 | pGalW-R 5'-AAAGGGAATAAGGGCGACAC-3'
AAAATACGCCCGGTAGTGATCTTATTTCATTATGGTGAAAGTTGGAACCTCTTACGTGCCGATCAAGTCA
AAAGCCTCCGGTCGGAGGCTTTTGACTTTCTGCTATGGAGGTCAGGTATGATTTAAATGGTCAGTATTGA
GCCTCAGGAAACAGCTATGACATCAAGCTGACTAGATAATCTAGCTGATCGTGGACCGATCATACGTATA
ATGCCGTAAGATCACGGGTCGGACGACAGCTCGCTCGTCCAGAACTGATCCAGTCGCGCTGCTCTCGTCG
ATCCCTGCAGAAAAAAAATCCTTAGCTTTCGCTAAGGATAGACCAATACAGTGACAGCGGATAGGGACTT
AATTGCGGATGAGACGACGGTAAAGCTTAATATTGATCCGTGCTCAGTATCTCTATCACTGATAGGGATG
TCAATCTCTATCACTGATAGGGAGAATTCGGTGCGAGCGGATCGAGCAGTGTCGATCTGTCGCCCGTCTC
AAACGCAACCCTCCGGCGGTCGCATATCATTCAGGACGAGCCTCAGACTCCAGCGTAACTGGACTGCAAT
CAACTCACTGGCTCACCTTCCGGTCCACGATCAGCTAGAATCAAGCTGACTAGATAAACTGGCCGTCGTT
T
